Addgene plasmid #202547: pOTTC2186 - pAAV nEF CoffFon hChR2(H134R)-mCherry
Purpose: An INTRSECT-ready adeno-associated viral vector expressing channelrhodopsin2-mCherry fusion (Cre-Off and Flp-On)
Depositing lab: Marisela Morales & Christopher Richie. Depositing organization: National Institute on Drug Abuse (NIDA). Publication: VTA monosynaptic connections by local glutamate and GABA neurons and their distinct roles in behavior. Barbano MF, Wang H, Zhang S, Shevelkin AV, Yu KJ, Richie CT, Liu B, Hahn S, Ye R, Morales M. Nat Commun. 2025 Sep 26;16(1):8500. doi: 10.1038/s41467-025-63396-0. PubMed 41006220.
Backbone
  Vector backbone: pOTTC2147
  Vector type: AAV
Growth in bacteria
  Bacterial resistance: Ampicillin, 100 μg/mL
  Growth temperature: 30°C
  Growth strain: NEB Stable
  Copy number: Low Copy
Gene/Insert
  Gene/Insert name: hChR2(H134R)-mCherry
  Species: Synthetic
  Insert size (bp): 2106
  Promoter: nEF
  Cloning method: Ligation Independent Cloning
Terms and licenses: Academic/Nonprofit Terms; Industry Terms: Not Available to Industry
How to cite: pOTTC2186 - pAAV nEF CoffFon hChR2(H134R)-mCherry was a gift from Marisela Morales & Christopher Richie (Addgene plasmid # 202547 ; http://n2t.net/addgene:202547 ; RRID:Addgene_202547)
