[The description below was written by a language model from this plasmid's Addgene catalogue record and pLannotate feature annotations shown in this document.]
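Description:
pOTTC2186 - pAAV nEF CoffFon hChR2(H134R)-mCherry is an adeno-associated virus transfer plasmid built on the pOTTC2147 backbone for intersectional (INTRSECT-style) optogenetics. The bacterial portion carries an ampicillin resistance gene with its bla promoter, a ColE1/pUC-type origin and an f1 origin. The catalogue lists it as low copy and propagated in a recombination-deficient strain, which is common practice for plasmids with repeat-rich ITRs. AAV2 inverted terminal repeats flank the expression cassette so it can be packaged into recombinant AAV. One ITR is annotated in full, while the other is detected only as short fragments.

Expression is driven by the nEF promoter, annotated as the EF-1α core promoter followed by a truncated HTLV-1 5' LTR segment, and the transcript ends with a WPRE and the human growth hormone polyadenylation signal. The payload is a synthetic fusion of channelrhodopsin-2 carrying the H134R mutation, a blue-light-gated cation channel, to the red fluorescent protein mCherry. The coding sequence is split into several pieces separated by short β-globin intron fragments, and all annotated ChR2 and mCherry pieces lie antisense to the promoter. Pairs of lox2272 and loxN sites, positioned within intron fragments in opposing orientations, bracket part of the coding sequence.

According to the stated Cre-Off/Flp-On design, Flp recombination is needed to produce a functional, spliceable open reading frame, whereas Cre recombination at the lox sites disrupts it. The Flp target sites implied by this logic were not annotated in the feature table. The vector is intended to restrict light-activatable ChR2-mCherry expression to neurons that express Flp but not Cre, and its associated study concerns ventral tegmental area circuits.
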