Features (pLannotate 1.2.2; 27 found; start..end, strand, type, name):
    584..617     -  protein_bind   lox2272: Cre-mediated recombination occurs in the 8-bp core sequence (GGATACTT). lox2272 sites are compatible with each other, but incompatible with loxP or loxN sites (Lee and Saito, 1988). Cre recombinase
    618..667     -  intron         β-globin intron (fragment): internally truncated intron from human β-globin
    668..701     -  protein_bind   loxN: Cre-mediated recombination occurs in the 8-bp core sequence (GTATACCT). loxN sites are compatible with each other, but incompatible with loxP or lox2272 sites. Cre recombinase
    722..1140    -  CDS            ChR2(H134R) (fragment): H134R mutant of an N-terminal fragment of channelrhodopsin-2 from the alga Chlamydomonas reinhardtii (Nagel et al., 2005) blue light-activated cation channel
   1187..1237    -  intron         β-globin intron (fragment): internally truncated intron from human β-globin
   1271..1295    +  misc_feature   MCS (fragment): pBluescript multiple cloning site
   1295..1883    +  misc_feature   WPRE: woodchuck hepatitis virus posttranscriptional regulatory element
   1915..2391    +  polyA_signal   hGH poly(A) signal: human growth hormone polyadenylation signal
   2431..2571    +  repeat_region  AAV2 ITR: inverted terminal repeat of adeno-associated virus serotype 2 inverted
   2576..2627    -  misc_feature   bom (fragment): basis of mobility region from pBR322
   2646..3101    +  rep_origin     f1 ori (sequence partly withheld): f1 bacteriophage origin of replication; arrow indicates direction of (+) strand synthesis
   3102..3151    -  misc_feature   bom (fragment): basis of mobility region from pBR322
   3253..3288    -  CDS            rop (fragment): Rop protein, which maintains plasmids at low copy number; rop
   3383..3487    +  promoter       AmpR promoter: bla
   3488..4348    +  CDS            AmpR: β-lactamase; bla; confers resistance to ampicillin, carbenicillin, and related antibiotics
   4519..5107    +  rep_origin     ori: high-copy-number ColE1/pMB1/pBR322/pUC origin of replication
   5180..5207    +  repeat_region  AAV2 ITR (fragment): inverted terminal repeat of adeno-associated virus serotype 2 inverted
   5236..5263    +  repeat_region  AAV2 ITR (fragment): inverted terminal repeat of adeno-associated virus serotype 2 inverted
   5345..5556    +  promoter       EF-1α core promoter: core promoter for human elongation factor EF-1α
   5569..5837    +  LTR            5' LTR (truncated): truncated 5' long terminal repeat (LTR) from human T-cell leukemia virus (HTLV) type 1
   5899..5948    -  intron         β-globin intron (fragment): internally truncated intron from human β-globin
   5992..6643    -  CDS            mCherry (fragment): monomeric derivative of DsRed fluorescent protein (Shaner et al., 2004) mammalian codon-optimized
   6716..6749    +  protein_bind   lox2272: Cre-mediated recombination occurs in the 8-bp core sequence (GGATACTT). lox2272 sites are compatible with each other, but incompatible with loxP or loxN sites (Lee and Saito, 1988). Cre recombinase
   6750..6799    -  intron         β-globin intron (fragment): internally truncated intron from human β-globin
   6800..6833    +  protein_bind   loxN: Cre-mediated recombination occurs in the 8-bp core sequence (GTATACCT). loxN sites are compatible with each other, but incompatible with loxP or lox2272 sites. Cre recombinase
   6833..6913    -  CDS            mCherry (fragment): mCherry is a basic (constitutively fluorescent) red fluorescent protein published in 2004, derived from Discosoma sp.. It is reported to be a very rapidly-maturing monomer with low acid sensitivity.
   6929..482     -  CDS            ChR2(H134R) (fragment) (across the origin): H134R mutant of an N-terminal fragment of channelrhodopsin-2 from the alga Chlamydomonas reinhardtii (Nagel et al., 2005) blue light-activated cation channel
>Addgene plasmid #202547 | pOTTC2186 - pAAV nEF CoffFon hChR2(H134R)-mCherry | addgene full sequence | sequence record 426027 | Addgene NGS Result
ACGAGAGTCTCGACCTCGATCTCCGTTCCGCCGATGTTCAGTTTGGTGGTTTTGCGGATATCTCCGTGAA
TCAATATGTGCTCGTGGATCAGGACGCGCAGGTAGTGTCCCAACAACCCCCAACAATTTTTACTCATCAG
ATCAATAATCGTGTGACCTACGGTGGAGCCATAGACGCTCAGGACGCCAAAACCTTCGGGCCCCAAAATG
AAGAGAATTGGGAACATACCCCAGCTCACGAAAAACAGCCATGCCATGCCGGTCACGACCTGGCGGCACC
GACCCTTTGGCACAGTATGATAACCCTCGATATATGCTTTGGCGGCGTGAAAAAATGTGTTCGCGCCATA
GCACAATCCAAGACAAAAGAAGATGACTTTAACATAGCCGGTTGCCATGGCGCTGGTAGCCCCCCACACG
ATAGTCCCGATGTCTGAGACAAGGAGTCCCATGGTTCTCCTGCTGTAGTCGTTGCTCAGGCCTAAACACA
TGAGAAATAGAGTCATAAGCACATGGGTCACATACAGGAGATATGTATATAACATTAATACAATTTATAA
AAAAAAGGGGGGGCACAGGTACCATAACTTCGTATAAAGTATCCTATACGAAGTTATTTGCCTTAACCCA
GAAATTATCACTGTTATTCTTTAGAATGGTGCAAAGAATAACTTCGTATAAGGTATACTATACGAAGTTA
TGCTAGCAACCCCGACACTTACCGGTGAGGTTGCTCAGGCGGATAAGGATGACAGGACAAGTGAGCAGCC
ACTCTGCATAGCGCAGCCACTGCACCCGGTGTCCTGTGGCAAGGTAGAGCATAGAGGGATTCTTAAACTC
AAAAAAGAACTCGAGAATCACCTTAACCATTTCAATGGCGCACACATAGATCTCCTCCCAGCCGCATGTA
GATTTCCAGGTTTGGTAGGCATAGAACATCAGCAGCAAAATGCTGAATCCTGCTGCAAGCCACTGCAGGA
CATTTGACGCGGTCTGAGCGCCGTTCGTGCCGCGAGATTCAATCCATCCGGCACAGTAACATTGATCCTC
AGGGACCAGGACGGACCCGTTCACCACCACAGGATTAGTAACGAACAAAAGTTCGCGTCCGACGGCAGAC
AAAGCGCCGCCATAGTCCATGGTGGCTCTAGAGAAGTTCCTATACTATTTGAAGAATAGGAACTTCTTGC
CTTAACCCAGAAATTATCACTGTTATTCTTTAGAATGGTGCAAAGAGAAGTTCCTATACCTTTTGAAGAA
TAGGAACTTCGAATTCGATATCAAGCTTATCGATAATCAACCTCTGGATTACAAAATTTGTGAAAGATTG
ACTGGTATTCTTAACTATGTTGCTCCTTTTACGCTATGTGGATACGCTGCTTTAATGCCTTTGTATCATG
CTATTGCTTCCCGTATGGCTTTCATTTTCTCCTCCTTGTATAAATCCTGGTTGCTGTCTCTTTATGAGGA
GTTGTGGCCCGTTGTCAGGCAACGTGGCGTGGTGTGCACTGTGTTTGCTGACGCAACCCCCACTGGTTGG
GGCATTGCCACCACCTGTCAGCTCCTTTCCGGGACTTTCGCTTTCCCCCTCCCTATTGCCACGGCGGAAC
TCATCGCCGCCTGCCTTGCCCGCTGCTGGACAGGGGCTCGGCTGTTGGGCACTGACAATTCCGTGGTGTT
GTCGGGGAAATCATCGTCCTTTCCTTGGCTGCTCGCCTATGTTGCCACCTGGATTCTGCGCGGGACGTCC
TTCTGCTACGTCCCTTCGGCCCTCAATCCAGCGGACCTTCCTTCCCGCGGCCTGCTGCCGGCTCTGCGGC
CTCTTCCGCGTCTTCGCCTTCGCCCTCAGACGAGTCGGATCTCCCTTTGGGCCGCCTCCCCGCATCGATA
CCGAGCGCTGCTCGAGAGATCTACGGGTGGCATCCCTGTGACCCCTCCCCAGTGCCTCTCCTGGCCCTGG
AAGTTGCCACTCCAGTGCCCACCAGCCTTGTCCTAATAAAATTAAGTTGCATCATTTTGTCTGACTAGGT
GTCCTTCTATAATATTATGGGGTGGAGGGGGGTGGTATGGAGCAAGGGGCAAGTTGGGAAGACAACCTGT
AGGGCCTGCGGGGTCTATTGGGAACCAAGCTGGAGTGCAGTGGCACAATCTTGGCTCACTGCAATCTCCG
CCTCCTGGGTTCAAGCGATTCTCCTGCCTCAGCCTCCCGAGTTGTTGGGATTCCAGGCATGCATGACCAG
GCTCAGCTAATTTTTGTTTTTTTGGTAGAGACGGGGTTTCACCATATTGGCCAGGCTGGTCTCCAACTCC
TAATCTCAGGTGATCTACCCACCTTGGCCTCCCAAATTGCTGGGATTACAGGCGTGAACCACTGCTCCCT
TCCCTGTCCTTCTGATTTTGTAGGTAACCACGTGCGGACCGAGCGGCCGCAGGAACCCCTAGTGATGGAG
TTGGCCACTCCCTCTCTGCGCGCTCGCTCGCTCACTGAGGCCGGGCGACCAAAGGTCGCCCGACGCCCGG
GCTTTGCCCGGGCGGCCTCAGTGAGCGAGCGAGCGCGCAGCTGCCTGCAGGGGCGCCTGATGCGGTATTT
TCTCCTTACGCATCTGTGCGGTATTTCACACCGCATA
[95 nt withheld, positions 2628-2722]
T
[46 nt withheld, positions 2724-2769]
C
[141 nt withheld, positions 2771-2911]
CCTTTGACGTTGGAGTCCACGTTCTTT
[37 nt withheld, positions 2939-2975]
ACTCTATCTCGGGCTATTCTTTTGATTTATAAGGGATTTTGCCGATTTCGGTCTATTGGTTAAAAAATGA
GCTGATTTAACAAAAATTTAACGCGAATTTTAACAAAATATTAACGTTTACAATTTTATGGTGCACTCTC
AGTACAATCTGCTCTGATGCCGCATAGTTAAGCCAGCCCCGACACCCGCCAACACCCGCTGACGCGCCCT
GACGGGCTTGTCTGCTCCCGGCATCCGCTTACAGACAAGCTGTGACCGTCTCCGGGAGCTGCATGTGTCA
GAGGTTTTCACCGTCATCACCGAAACGCGCGAGACGAAAGGGCCTCGTGATACGCCTATTTTTATAGGTT
AATGTCATGATAATAATGGTTTCTTAGACGTCAGGTGGCACTTTTCGGGGAAATGTGCGCGGAACCCCTA
TTTGTTTATTTTTCTAAATACATTCAAATATGTATCCGCTCATGAGACAATAACCCTGATAAATGCTTCA
ATAATATTGAAAAAGGAAGAGTATGAGTATTCAACATTTCCGTGTCGCCCTTATTCCCTTTTTTGCGGCA
TTTTGCCTTCCTGTTTTTGCTCACCCAGAAACGCTGGTGAAAGTAAAAGATGCTGAAGATCAGTTGGGTG
CACGAGTGGGTTACATCGAACTGGATCTCAACAGCGGTAAGATCCTTGAGAGTTTTCGCCCCGAAGAACG
TTTTCCAATGATGAGCACTTTTAAAGTTCTGCTATGTGGCGCGGTATTATCCCGTATTGACGCCGGGCAA
GAGCAACTCGGTCGCCGCATACACTATTCTCAGAATGACTTGGTTGAGTACTCACCAGTCACAGAAAAGC
ATCTTACGGATGGCATGACAGTAAGAGAATTATGCAGTGCTGCCATAACCATGAGTGATAACACTGCGGC
CAACTTACTTCTGACAACGATCGGAGGACCGAAGGAGCTAACCGCTTTTTTGCACAACATGGGGGATCAT
GTAACTCGCCTTGATCGTTGGGAACCGGAGCTGAATGAAGCCATACCAAACGACGAGCGTGACACCACGA
TGCCTGTAGCAATGGCAACAACGTTGCGCAAACTATTAACTGGCGAACTACTTACTCTAGCTTCCCGGCA
ACAATTAATAGACTGGATGGAGGCGGATAAAGTTGCAGGACCACTTCTGCGCTCGGCCCTTCCGGCTGGC
TGGTTTATTGCTGATAAATCTGGAGCCGGTGAGCGTGGGTCTCGCGGTATCATTGCAGCACTGGGGCCAG
ATGGTAAGCCCTCCCGTATCGTAGTTATCTACACGACGGGGAGTCAGGCAACTATGGATGAACGAAATAG
ACAGATCGCTGAGATAGGTGCCTCACTGATTAAGCATTGGTAACTGTCAGACCAAGTTTACTCATATATA
CTTTAGATTGATTTAAAACTTCATTTTTAATTTAAAAGGATCTAGGTGAAGATCCTTTTTGATAATCTCA
TGACCAAAATCCCTTAACGTGAGTTTTCGTTCCACTGAGCGTCAGACCCCGTAGAAAAGATCAAAGGATC
TTCTTGAGATCCTTTTTTTCTGCGCGTAATCTGCTGCTTGCAAACAAAAAAACCACCGCTACCAGCGGTG
GTTTGTTTGCCGGATCAAGAGCTACCAACTCTTTTTCCGAAGGTAACTGGCTTCAGCAGAGCGCAGATAC
CAAATACTGTTCTTCTAGTGTAGCCGTAGTTAGGCCACCACTTCAAGAACTCTGTAGCACCGCCTACATA
CCTCGCTCTGCTAATCCTGTTACCAGTGGCTGCTGCCAGTGGCGATAAGTCGTGTCTTACCGGGTTGGAC
TCAAGACGATAGTTACCGGATAAGGCGCAGCGGTCGGGCTGAACGGGGGGTTCGTGCACACAGCCCAGCT
TGGAGCGAACGACCTACACCGAACTGAGATACCTACAGCGTGAGCTATGAGAAAGCGCCACGCTTCCCGA
AGGGAGAAAGGCGGACAGGTATCCGGTAAGCGGCAGGGTCGGAACAGGAGAGCGCACGAGGGAGCTTCCA
GGGGGAAACGCCTGGTATCTTTATAGTCCTGTCGGGTTTCGCCACCTCTGACTTGAGCGTCGATTTTTGT
GATGCTCGTCAGGGGGGCGGAGCCTATGGAAAAACGCCAGCAACGCGGCCTTTTTACGGTTCCTGGCCTT
TTGCTGGCCTTTTGCTCACATGTCCTGCAGGCAGCTGCGCGCTCGCTCGCTCACTGAGGCCGCCCGGGCG
TCGGGCGACCTTTGGTCGCCCGGCCTCAGTGAGCGAGCGAGCGCGCAGAGAGGGAGTGGCCAACTCCATC
ACTAGGGGTTCCTGCGGCCGCACGCGTAAGGATCTGCGATCGCTCCGGTGCCCGTCAGTGGGCAGAGCGC
ACATCGCCCACAGTCCCCGAGAAGTTGGGGGGAGGGGTCGGCAATTGAACGGGTGCCTAGAGAAGGTGGC
GCGGGGTAAACTGGGAAAGTGATGTCGTGTACTGGCTCCGCCTTTTTCCCGAGGGTGGGGGAGAACCGTA
TATAAGTGCAGTAGTCGCCGTGAACGTTCTTTTTCGCAACGGGTTTGCCGCCAGAACACAGCTGAAGCTT
CGAGGGGCTCGCATCTCTCCTTCACGCGCCCGCCGCCCTACCTGAGGCCGCCATCCACGCCGGTTGAGTC
GCGTTCTGCCGCCTCCCGCCTGTGGTGCCTCCTGAACTGCGTCCGCCGTCTAGGTAAGTTTAAAGCTCAG
GTCGAGACCGGGCCTTTGTCCGGCGCTCCCTTGGAGCCTACCTAGACTCAGCCGGCTCTCCACGCTTTGC
CTGACCCTGCTTGCTCAACTCTACGTCTTTGTTTCGTTTTCTGTTCTGCGCCGTTACAGATCCAAGCTGT
GACCGGCGCCTACGGATCCGAAGTTCCTATTCTTCAAATAGTATAGGAACTTCGCAGAATGGTAGCTGGA
TTGTAGCTGCTATTAGCAATATGAAACCTCTTAGAAGTTCCTATTCTTCAAAAGGTATAGGAACTTCGGC
GCGCCTTACTTGTACAGCTCGTCCATGCCGCCGGTGGAGTGGCGGCCCTCGGCGCGTTCGTACTGTTCCA
CGATGGTGTAGTCCTCGTTGTGGGAGGTGATGTCCAACTTGATGTTGACGTTGTAGGCGCCGGGCAGCTG
CACGGGCTTCTTGGCCTTGTAGGTGGTCTTGACCTCAGCGTCGTAGTGGCCGCCGTCCTTCAGCTTCAGC
CTCTGCTTGATCTCGCCCTTCAGGGCGCCGTCCTCGGGGTACATCCGCTCGGAGGAGGCCTCCCAGCCCA
TGGTCTTCTTCTGCATTACGGGGCCGTCGGAGGGGAAGTTGGTGCCGCGCAGCTTCACCTTGTAGATGAA
CTCGCCGTCCTGCAGGGAGGAGTCCTGGGTCACGGTCACCACGCCGCCGTCCTCGAAGTTCATCACGCGC
TCCCACTTGAAGCCCTCGGGGAAGGACAGCTTCAAGTAGTCGGGGATGTCGGCGGGGTGCTTCACGTAGG
CCTTGGAGCCGTACATGAACTGAGGGGACAGGATGTCCCAGGCGAAGGGCAGGGGGCCACCCTTGGTCAC
CTTCAGCTTGGCGGTCTGGGTGCCCTCGTAGGGGCGGCCCTCGCCCTCGCCCTCGATCTCGAACTCGTGG
CCGTTCACGGAGCCCTCCATGTGCACCTGTGGGACGACATGACTTAACCAGTTAACCATGTTCTCTGAAC
ATGAGAAGGGCTGGCCACTCTCCAGTCGACATAACTTCGTATAGGATACTTTATACGAAGTTATGCAGAA
TGGTAGCTGGATTGTAGCTGCTATTAGCAATATGAAACCTCTTAATAACTTCGTATAGTATACCTTATAC
GAAGTTATACTAGTCCTCCTGTACTCACCTTGAAGCGCATGAACTCCTTGATGATGGCCATGTTATCCTC
CTCGCCCTTGCTCACCATGGTGGCGGCCGCTGGCACGGCTCCGGCCTCGGCTTCGTCTTCG
